Addgene plasmid #116686: pHAGE-SRSF2-P95R
Purpose: Lentiviral expression of SRSF2 P95R
Depositing lab: Gordon Mills & Kenneth Scott. Depositing organization: Baylor College of Medicine. Publication: Systematic Functional Annotation of Somatic Mutations in Cancer. Ng PK, Li J, Jeong KJ, Shao S, Chen H, Tsang YH, Sengupta S, Wang Z, Bhavana VH, Tran R, Soewito S, Minussi DC, Moreno D, Kong K, Dogruluk T, Lu H, Gao J, Tokheim C, Zhou DC, Johnson AM, Zeng J, Ip CKM, Ju Z, Wester M, Yu S, Li Y, Vellano CP, Schultz N, Karchin R, Ding L, Lu Y, Cheung LWT, Chen K, Shaw KR, Meric-Bernstam F, Scott KL, Yi S, Sahni N, Liang H, Mills GB. Cancer Cell. 2018 Mar 12;33(3):450-462.e10. doi: 10.1016/j.ccell.2018.01.021. PubMed 29533785.
Backbone
  Vector backbone: pHAGE
  Vector type: Lentiviral
Growth in bacteria
  Bacterial resistance: Ampicillin, 100 μg/mL
  Growth temperature: 37°C
  Growth strain: Stbl3
  Copy number: High Copy
Gene/Insert
  Gene/Insert name: SRSF2
  Species: H. sapiens (human)
  Mutation: P95R
  Entrez Gene: SRSF2 (a.k.a. PR264, SC-35, SC35, SFRS2, SFRS2A, SRp30b)
  Cloning method: Gateway Cloning
Terms and licenses: Academic/Nonprofit Terms; Industry Terms: Not Available to Industry
How to cite: pHAGE-SRSF2-P95R was a gift from Gordon Mills & Kenneth Scott (Addgene plasmid # 116686 ; http://n2t.net/addgene:116686 ; RRID:Addgene_116686)
