[The description below was written by a language model from this plasmid's Addgene catalogue record and pLannotate feature annotations shown in this document.]
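Description:
pHAGE-SRSF2-P95R is an HIV-1-derived lentiviral expression plasmid of about 9.2 kb, built on the pHAGE backbone, that delivers the human splicing factor SRSF2 carrying the P95R substitution into mammalian cells. In bacteria it is maintained through a high-copy ColE1/pUC-type origin and selected with ampicillin via the β-lactamase gene. The catalogue lists a recombination-deficient strain for growth, as is usual for plasmids containing repeated LTR sequences. Short lac-region, SV40 origin and SV40 poly(A) fragments annotated in the backbone appear to be cloning remnants.

The viral transfer cassette runs from a truncated 5' LTR to a self-inactivating ΔU3 3' LTR. It includes the Ψ packaging signal with a gag fragment, the Rev response element for Rev-dependent export of the genomic RNA, and the cPPT/CTS, which aids nuclear import of the reverse-transcribed genome. Small nef and rev fragments are residual viral sequence. Inside this cassette, the constitutive EF-1α promoter drives the SRSF2 open reading frame, which is flanked by attB1 and attB2 sites left by Gateway recombination. A V5 epitope sequence lies downstream of attB2, but the record does not show whether it is translated in frame with SRSF2. An EMCV IRES then allows translation of puromycin N-acetyltransferase from the same transcript, so transduced cells can be selected with puromycin. A WPRE enhances transcript expression.

The plasmid comes from a study that systematically annotated the function of somatic cancer mutations. It is suited to producing lentivirus, with packaging functions supplied in trans, for stable expression of the mutant SRSF2 allele.
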