Features (pLannotate 1.2.2; 28 found; start..end, strand, type, name):
    377..634     +  LTR            5' LTR (truncated): truncated 5' long terminal repeat (LTR) from HIV-1
    681..806     +  misc_feature   HIV-1 Ψ: packaging signal of human immunodeficiency virus type 1
    790..1128    +  CDS            HIV-1 gag (fragment): gag protein from human immunodeficiency virus 1; gag
   1303..1536    +  misc_feature   RRE: The Rev response element (RRE) of HIV-1 allows for Rev-dependent mRNA export from the nucleus to the cytoplasm.
   1913..2013    +  CDS            Rev (fragment): human immunodeficiency virus 1 (HIV-1) Rev protein; rev; enhances nuclear export of unspliced and incompletely spliced viral mRNAs
   2058..2175    +  misc_feature   cPPT/CTS: central polypurine tract and central termination sequence of HIV-1
   2223..3401    +  promoter       EF-1α promoter: strong constitutive promoter for human elongation factor EF-1α
   3422..3442    +  protein_bind   attB1: mutant version of attB; core recombination site for the Gateway® BP reaction BP Clonase™
   3448..4110    +  CDS            SRSF2: SRSF2_HUMAN - Also known as SFRS2. Experimental evidence at protein level: Swiss-Prot protein existence level 1. Necessary for the splicing of pre-mRNA. It is required for formation of the earliest ATP-dependent splicing complex and interacts with spliceosomal components bound to both the 5'- and 3'-splice sites during spliceosome assembly. It also is required for ATP-dependent interactions of both U1 and U2 snRNPs with pre-mRNA. Interacts with other spliceosomal components, via the RS domains, to form a bridge between the 5'- and 3'-splice site binding components, U1 snRNP and U2AF. Binds to
   4115..4139    -  protein_bind   attB2: mutant version of attB; recombination site for the Gateway® BP reaction BP Clonase™
   4147..4165    +  promoter       T3 promoter: promoter for bacteriophage T3 RNA polymerase
   4288..4329    +  CDS            V5 tag: epitope tag from simian virus 5
   4455..4917    +  misc_feature   IRES: internal ribosome entry site (IRES) of the encephalomyocarditis virus (EMCV)
   4931..5528    +  CDS            PuroR (fragment): puromycin N-acetyltransferase; pac from Streptomyces; confers resistance to puromycin
   5544..6132    +  misc_feature   WPRE: woodchuck hepatitis virus posttranscriptional regulatory element
   6140..6205    +  CDS            nef (fragment): NEF_HV1Z2 - Experimental evidence at protein level: Swiss-Prot protein existence level 1. Extracellular Nef protein targets CD4(+) T-lymphocytes for apoptosis by interacting with CXCR4 surface receptors. From Human immunodeficiency virus type 1 group M subtype D (isolate Z2/CDC-Z34) (HIV-1).
   6207..6440    +  LTR            3' LTR (ΔU3): self-inactivating 3' long terminal repeat (LTR) from HIV-1
   6645..6749    +  promoter       AmpR promoter: bla
   6750..7610    +  CDS            AmpR: β-lactamase; bla; confers resistance to ampicillin, carbenicillin, and related antibiotics
   7781..8369    +  rep_origin     ori: high-copy-number ColE1/pMB1/pBR322/pUC origin of replication
   8552..8606    +  CDS            lacI (fragment): lac repressor; lacI; The lac repressor binds to the lac operator to inhibit transcription in E. coli. This inhibition can be relieved by adding lactose or isopropyl-β-D-thiogalactopyranoside (IPTG).
   8612..8705    +  rep_origin     SV40 ori (fragment): SV40 origin of replication
   8730..8767    +  CDS            lacI (fragment): lac repressor; lacI; The lac repressor binds to the lac operator to inhibit transcription in E. coli. This inhibition can be relieved by adding lactose or isopropyl-β-D-thiogalactopyranoside (IPTG).
   8780..8801    +  protein_bind   CAP binding site: CAP binding activates transcription in the presence of cAMP. E. coli catabolite activator protein
   8816..8846    +  promoter       lac promoter: promoter for the E. coli lac operon
   8854..8870    +  protein_bind   lac operator: The lac repressor binds to the lac operator to inhibit transcription in E. coli. This inhibition can be relieved by adding lactose or isopropyl-β-D-thiogalactopyranoside (IPTG). lac repressor encoded by lacI
   8904..8987    +  polyA_signal   SV40 poly(A) signal (fragment): SV40 polyadenylation signal
   9154..329     +  CDS            nef (fragment) (across the origin): NEF_HV1BR - Experimental evidence at protein level: Swiss-Prot protein existence level 1. Extracellular Nef protein targets CD4(+) T-lymphocytes for apoptosis by interacting with CXCR4 surface receptors (PubMed:14990729). From Human immunodeficiency virus type 1 group M subtype B (isolate BRU/LAI) (HIV-1).
>Addgene plasmid #116686 | pHAGE-SRSF2-P95R | addgene full sequence | sequence record 250495 | Addgene NGS Result
TGGAAGGGCTAATTCACTCCCAAAGAAGACAAGATATCCTTGATCTGTGGATCTACCACACACAAGGCTA
CTTCCCTGATTAGCAGAACTACACACCAGGGCCAGGGGTCAGATATCCACTGACCTTTGGATGGTGCTAC
AAGCTAGTACCAGTTGAGCCAGATAAGGTAGAAGAGGCCAATAAAGGAGAGAACACCAGCTTGTTACACC
CTGTGAGCCTGCATGGGATGGATGACCCGGAGAGAGAAGTGTTAGAGTGGAGGTTTGACAGCCGCCTAGC
ATTTCATCACGTGGCCCGAGAGCTGCATCCGGAGTACTTCAAGAACTGCTGATATCGAGCTTGCTACAAG
GGACTTTCCGCTGGGGACTTTCCAGGGAGGCGTGGCCTGGGCGGGACTGGGGAGTGGCGAGCCCTCAGAT
CCTGCATATAAGCAGCTGCTTTTTGCCTGTACTGGGTCTCTCTGGTTAGACCAGATCTGAGCCTGGGAGC
TCTCTGGCTAACTAGGGAACCCACTGCTTAAGCCTCAATAAAGCTTGCCTTGAGTGCTTCAAGTAGTGTG
TGCCCGTCTGTTGTGTGACTCTGGTAACTAGAGATCCCTCAGACCCTTTTAGTCAGTGTGGAAAATCTCT
AGCAGTGGCGCCCGAACAGGGACTTGAAAGCGAAAGGGAAACCAGAGGAGCTCTCTCGACGCAGGACTCG
GCTTGCTGAAGCGCGCACGGCAAGAGGCGAGGGGCGGCGACTGGTGAGTACGCCAAAAATTTTGACTAGC
GGAGGCTAGAAGGAGAGAGATGGGTGCGAGAGCGTCAGTATTAAGCGGGGGAGAATTAGATCGCGATGGG
AAAAAATTCGGTTAAGGCCAGGGGGAAAGAAAAAATATAAATTAAAACATATAGTATGGGCAAGCAGGGA
GCTAGAACGATTCGCAGTTAATCCTGGCCTGTTAGAAACATCAGAAGGCTGTAGACAAATACTGGGACAG
CTACAACCATCCCTTCAGACAGGATCAGAAGAACTTAGATCATTATATAATACAGTAGCAACCCTCTATT
GTGTGCATCAAAGGATAGAGATAAAAGACACCAAGGAAGCTTTAGACAAGATAGAGGAAGAGCAAAACAA
AAGTAAGACCACCGCACAGCAAGCGGCCGGCCGCTGATCTTCAGACCTGGAGGAGGAGATATGAGGGACA
ATTGGAGAAGTGAATTATATAAATATAAAGTAGTAAAAATTGAACCATTAGGAGTAGCACCCACCAAGGC
AAAGAGAAGAGTGGTGCAGAGAGAAAAAAGAGCAGTGGGAATAGGAGCTTTGTTCCTTGGGTTCTTGGGA
GCAGCAGGAAGCACTATGGGCGCAGCGTCAATGACGCTGACGGTACAGGCCAGACAATTATTGTCTGGTA
TAGTGCAGCAGCAGAACAATTTGCTGAGGGCTATTGAGGCGCAACAGCATCTGTTGCAACTCACAGTCTG
GGGCATCAAGCAGCTCCAGGCAAGAATCCTGGCTGTGGAAAGATACCTAAAGGATCAACAGCTCCTGGGG
ATTTGGGGTTGCTCTGGAAAACTCATTTGCACCACTGCTGTGCCTTGGAATGCTAGTTGGAGTAATAAAT
CTCTGGAACAGATTTGGAATCACACGACCTGGATGGAGTGGGACAGAGAAATTAACAATTACACAAGCTT
AATACACTCCTTAATTGAAGAATCGCAAAACCAGCAAGAAAAGAATGAACAAGAATTATTGGAATTAGAT
AAATGGGCAAGTTTGTGGAATTGGTTTAACATAACAAATTGGCTGTGGTATATAAAATTATTCATAATGA
TAGTAGGAGGCTTGGTAGGTTTAAGAATAGTTTTTGCTGTACTTTCTATAGTGAATAGAGTTAGGCAGGG
ATATTCACCATTATCGTTTCAGACCCACCTCCCAACCCCGAGGGGACCCGACAGGCCCGAAGGAATAGAA
GAAGAAGGTGGAGAGAGAGACAGAGACAGATCCATTCGATTAGTGAACGGATCTCGACGGTATCGCCGAA
TTCACAAATGGCAGTATTCATCCACAATTTTAAAAGAAAAGGGGGGATTGGGGGGTACAGTGCAGGGGAA
AGAATAGTAGACATAATAGCAACAGACATACAAACTAAAGAATTACAAAAACAAATTACAAAAATTCAAA
ATTTTCGGGTTTATTACAGGGACAGCAGAGATCCAGTTTGGACTAGTCGTGAGGCTCCGGTGCCCGTCAG
TGGGCAGAGCGCACATCGCCCACAGTCCCCGAGAAGTTGGGGGGAGGGGTCGGCAATTGAACCGGTGCCT
AGAGAAGGTGGCGCGGGGTAAACTGGGAAAGTGATGTCGTGTACTGGCTCCGCCTTTTTCCCGAGGGTGG
GGGAGAACCGTATATAAGTGCAGTAGTCGCCGTGAACGTTCTTTTTCGCAACGGGTTTGCCGCCAGAACA
CAGGTAAGTGCCGTGTGTGGTTCCCGCGGGCCTGGCCTCTTTACGGGTTATGGCCCTTGCGTGCCTTGAA
TTACTTCCACCTGGCTGCAGTACGTGATTCTTGATCCCGAGCTTCGGGTTGGAAGTGGGTGGGAGAGTTC
GAGGCCTTGCGCTTAAGGAGCCCCTTCGCCTCGTGCTTGAGTTGAGGCCTGGCCTGGGCGCTGGGGCCGC
CGCGTGCGAATCTGGTGGCACCTTCGCGCCTGTCTCGCTGCTTTCGATAAGTCTCTAGCCATTTAAAATT
TTTGATGACCTGCTGCGACGCTTTTTTTCTGGCAAGATAGTCTTGTAAATGCGGGCCAAGATCTGCACAC
TGGTATTTCGGTTTTTGGGGCCGCGGGCGGCGACGGGGCCCGTGCGTCCCAGCGCACATGTTCGGCGAGG
CGGGGCCTGCGAGCGCGGCCACCGAGAATCGGACGGGGGTAGTCTCAAGCTGGCCGGCCTGCTCTGGTGC
CTGGCCTCGCGCCGCCGTGTATCGCCCCGCCCTGGGCGGCAAGGCTGGCCCGGTCGGCACCAGTTGCGTG
AGCGGAAAGATGGCCGCTTCCCGGCCCTGCTGCAGGGAGCTCAAAATGGAGGACGCGGCGCTCGGGAGAG
CGGGCGGGTGAGTCACCCACACAAAGGAAAAGGGCCTTTCCGTCCTCAGCCGTCGCTTCATGTGACTCCA
CGGAGTACCGGGCGCCGTCCAGGCACCTCGATTAGTTCTCGAGCTTTTGGAGTACGTCGTCTTTAGGTTG
GGGGGAGGGGTTTTATGCGATGGAGTTTCCCCACACTGAGTGGGTGGAGACTGAAGTTAGGCCAGCTTGG
CACTTGATGTAATTCTCCTTGGAATTTGCCCTTTTTGAGTTTGGATCTTGGTTCATTCTCAAGCCTCAGA
CAGTGGTTCAAAGTTTTTTTCTTCCATTTCAGGTGTCGTGAAGCGGCCCTGCAGATATCAACAAGTTTGT
ACAAAAAAGCAGGCACCATGAGCTACGGCCGCCCCCCTCCCGATGTGGAGGGTATGACCTCCCTCAAGGT
GGACAACCTGACCTACCGCACCTCGCCCGACACGCTGAGGCGCGTCTTCGAGAAGTACGGGCGCGTCGGC
GACGTGTACATCCCGCGGGATCGCTACACCAAGGAGTCCCGCGGCTTCGCCTTCGTTCGCTTTCACGACA
AGCGCGACGCTGAGGACGCTATGGATGCCATGGACGGGGCCGTGCTGGACGGCCGCGAGCTGCGGGTGCA
AATGGCGCGCTACGGCCGCCGCCCGGACTCACACCACAGCCGCCGGGGACCGCCACCCCGCAGGTACGGG
GGCGGTGGCTACGGACGCCGGAGCCGCAGCCCTAGGCGGCGTCGCCGCAGCCGATCCCGGAGTCGGAGCC
GTTCCAGGTCTCGCAGCCGATCTCGCTACAGCCGCTCGAAGTCTCGGTCCCGCACTCGTTCTCGATCTCG
GTCGACCTCCAAGTCCAGATCCGCACGAAGGTCCAAGTCCAAGTCCTCGTCGGTCTCCAGATCTCGTTCG
CGGTCCAGGTCCCGGTCTCGGTCCAGGAGTCCTCCCCCAGTGTCCAAGAGGGAATCCAAATCCAGGTCGC
GATCGAAGAGTCCCCCCAAGTCTCCTGAAGAGGAAGGAGCGGTGTCCTCTTAGAACCCAGCTTTCTTGTA
CAAAGTGGTGATATCCAATTAACCCTCACTAAAGGATGAAAGTTAGAGTTTATGATAAGCCCTATAGTGA
TCGTATTACACCCAACTTTTCTAATACAAAGTGGTTGATATCCAGCACAGTGGCGGCCGCTCGAGTCTAG
AGGGCCCGCGGTTCGAAGGTAAGCCTATCCCTAACCCTCTCCTCGGTCTCGATTCTACGCGTACCGGTTA
GTAATGAGATCCCTCCCCCCCCCCTAACGTTACTGGCCGAAGCCGCTTGGAATAAGGCCGGTGTGCGTTT
GTCTATATGTTATTTTCCACCATATTGCCGTCTTTTGGCAATGTGAGGGCCCGGAAACCTGGCCCTGTCT
TCTTGACGAGCATTCCTAGGGGTCTTTCCCCTCTCGCCAAAGGAATGCAAGGTCTGTTGAATGTCGTGAA
GGAAGCAGTTCCTCTGGAAGCTTCTTGAAGACAAACAACGTCTGTAGCGACCCTTTGCAGGCAGCGGAAC
CCCCCACCTGGCGACAGGTGCCTCTGCGGCCAAAAGCCACGTGTATAAGATACACCTGCAAAGGCGGCAC
AACCCCAGTGCCACGTTGTGAGTTGGATAGTTGTGGAAAGAGTCAAATGGCTCTCCTCAAGCGTATTCAA
CAAGGGGCTGAAGGATGCCCAGAAGGTACCCCATTGTATGGGATCTGATCTGGGGCCTCGGTGCACATGC
TTTACATGTGTTTAGTCGAGGTTAAAAAAACGTCTAGGCCCCCCGAACCACGGGGACGTGGTTTTCCTTT
GAAAAACACGATGATAATATGGCCACACATATGACCGAGTACAAGCCCACGGTGCGCCTCGCCACCCGCG
ACGACGTCCCCAGGGCCGTACGCACCCTCGCCGCCGCGTTCGCCGACTACCCCGCCACGCGCCACACCGT
CGATCCGGACCGCCACATCGAGCGGGTCACCGAGCTGCAAGAACTCTTCCTCACGCGCGTCGGGCTCGAC
ATCGGCAAGGTGTGGGTCGCGGACGACGGCGCCGCGGTGGCGGTCTGGACCACGCCGGAGAGCGTCGAAG
CGGGGGCGGTGTTCGCCGAGATCGGCCCGCGCATGGCCGAGTTGAGCGGTTCCCGGCTGGCCGCGCAGCA
ACAGATGGAAGGCCTCCTGGCGCCGCACCGGCCCAAGGAGCCCGCGTGGTTCCTGGCCACCGTCGGCGTC
TCGCCCGACCACCAGGGCAAGGGTCTGGGCAGCGCCGTCGTGCTCCCCGGAGTGGAGGCGGCCGAGCGCG
CCGGGGTGCCCGCCTTCCTGGAGACCTCCGCGCCCCGCAACCTCCCCTTCTACGAGCGGCTCGGCTTCAC
CGTCACCGCCGACGTCGAGGTGCCCGAAGGACCGCGCACCTGGTGCATGACCCGCAAGCCCGGTGCCTAA
ATCGATAGATCCTAATCAACCTCTGGATTACAAAATTTGTGAAAGATTGACTGGTATTCTTAACTATGTT
GCTCCTTTTACGCTATGTGGATACGCTGCTTTAATGCCTTTGTATCATGCTATTGCTTCCCGTATGGCTT
TCATTTTCTCCTCCTTGTATAAATCCTGGTTGCTGTCTCTTTATGAGGAGTTGTGGCCCGTTGTCAGGCA
ACGTGGCGTGGTGTGCACTGTGTTTGCTGACGCAACCCCCACTGGTTGGGGCATTGCCACCACCTGTCAG
CTCCTTTCCGGGACTTTCGCTTTCCCCCTCCCTATTGCCACGGCGGAACTCATCGCCGCCTGCCTTGCCC
GCTGCTGGACAGGGGCTCGGCTGTTGGGCACTGACAATTCCGTGGTGTTGTCGGGGAAATCATCGTCCTT
TCCTTGGCTGCTCGCCTGTGTTGCCACCTGGATTCTGCGCGGGACGTCCTTCTGCTACGTCCCTTCGGCC
CTCAATCCAGCGGACCTTCCTTCCCGCGGCCTGCTGCCGGCTCTGCGGCCTCTTCCGCGTCTTCGCCTTC
GCCCTCAGACGAGTCGGATCTCCCTTTGGGCCGCCTCCCCGCCTGAGATCCTTTAAGACCAATGACTTAC
AAGGCAGCTGTAGATCTTAGCCACTTTTTAAAAGAAAAGGGGGGACTGGAAGGGCTAATTCACTCCCAAC
GAAGACAAGATCTGCTTTTTGCTTGTACTGGGTCTCTCTGGTTAGACCAGATCTGAGCCTGGGAGCTCTC
TGGCTAACTAGGGAACCCACTGCTTAAGCCTCAATAAAGCTTGCCTTGAGTGCTTCAAGTAGTGTGTGCC
CGTCTGTTGTGTGACTCTGGTAACTAGAGATCCCTCAGACCCTTTTAGTCAGTGTGGAAAATCTCTAGCA
GTAGTAGTTCATGTCATCTTATTATTCAGTATTTATAACTTGCAAAGAAATGAATATCAGAGAGTGAGAG
GCCCGGGTTAATTAAGGAAAGGGCTAGATCATTCTTGAAGACGAAAGGGCCTCGTGATACGCCTATTTTT
ATAGGTTAATGTCATGATAATAATGGTTTCTTAGACGTCAGGTGGCACTTTTCGGGGAAATGTGCGCGGA
ACCCCTATTTGTTTATTTTTCTAAATACATTCAAATATGTATCCGCTCATGAGACAATAACCCTGATAAA
TGCTTCAATAATATTGAAAAAGGAAGAGTATGAGTATTCAACATTTCCGTGTCGCCCTTATTCCCTTTTT
TGCGGCATTTTGCCTTCCTGTTTTTGCTCACCCAGAAACGCTGGTGAAAGTAAAAGATGCTGAAGATCAG
TTGGGTGCACGAGTGGGTTACATCGAACTGGATCTCAACAGCGGTAAGATCCTTGAGAGTTTTCGCCCCG
AAGAACGTTTTCCAATGATGAGCACTTTTAAAGTTCTGCTATGTGGCGCGGTATTATCCCGTGTTGACGC
CGGGCAAGAGCAACTCGGTCGCCGCATACACTATTCTCAGAATGACTTGGTTGAGTACTCACCAGTCACA
GAAAAGCATCTTACGGATGGCATGACAGTAAGAGAATTATGCAGTGCTGCCATAACCATGAGTGATAACA
CTGCGGCCAACTTACTTCTGACAACGATCGGAGGACCGAAGGAGCTAACCGCTTTTTTGCACAACATGGG
GGATCATGTAACTCGCCTTGATCGTTGGGAACCGGAGCTGAATGAAGCCATACCAAACGACGAGCGTGAC
ACCACGATGCCTGTAGCAATGGCAACAACGTTGCGCAAACTATTAACTGGCGAACTACTTACTCTAGCTT
CCCGGCAACAATTAATAGACTGGATGGAGGCGGATAAAGTTGCAGGACCACTTCTGCGCTCGGCCCTTCC
GGCTGGCTGGTTTATTGCTGATAAATCTGGAGCCGGTGAGCGTGGGTCTCGCGGTATCATTGCAGCACTG
GGGCCAGATGGTAAGCCCTCCCGTATCGTAGTTATCTACACGACGGGGAGTCAGGCAACTATGGATGAAC
GAAATAGACAGATCGCTGAGATAGGTGCCTCACTGATTAAGCATTGGTAACTGTCAGACCAAGTTTACTC
ATATATACTTTAGATTGATTTAAAACTTCATTTTTAATTTAAAAGGATCTAGGTGAAGATCCTTTTTGAT
AATCTCATGACCAAAATCCCTTAACGTGAGTTTTCGTTCCACTGAGCGTCAGACCCCGTAGAAAAGATCA
AAGGATCTTCTTGAGATCCTTTTTTTCTGCGCGTAATCTGCTGCTTGCAAACAAAAAAACCACCGCTACC
AGCGGTGGTTTGTTTGCCGGATCAAGAGCTACCAACTCTTTTTCCGAAGGTAACTGGCTTCAGCAGAGCG
CAGATACCAAATACTGTTCTTCTAGTGTAGCCGTAGTTAGGCCACCACTTCAAGAACTCTGTAGCACCGC
CTACATACCTCGCTCTGCTAATCCTGTTACCAGTGGCTGCTGCCAGTGGCGATAAGTCGTGTCTTACCGG
GTTGGACTCAAGACGATAGTTACCGGATAAGGCGCAGCGGTCGGGCTGAACGGGGGGTTCGTGCACACAG
CCCAGCTTGGAGCGAACGACCTACACCGAACTGAGATACCTACAGCGTGAGCTATGAGAAAGCGCCACGC
TTCCCGAAGGGAGAAAGGCGGACAGGTATCCGGTAAGCGGCAGGGTCGGAACAGGAGAGCGCACGAGGGA
GCTTCCAGGGGGAAACGCCTGGTATCTTTATAGTCCTGTCGGGTTTCGCCACCTCTGACTTGAGCGTCGA
TTTTTGTGATGCTCGTCAGGGGGGCGGAGCCTATGGAAAAACGCCAGCAACGCGGCCTTTTTACGGTTCC
TGGCCTTTTGCTGGCCTTTTGCTCACATGTTCTTTCCTGCGTTATCCCCTGATTCTGTGGATAACCGTAT
TACCGCCTTTGAGTGAGCTGATACCGCTCGCCGCAGCCGAACGACCGAGCGCAGCGAGTCAGTGAGCGAG
GAAGCGGAAGAGCGCCCAATACGCAAACCGCCTCTCCCCGCGCGTTGGCCGATTCATTAATGCAGCAAGC
TCATGGCTGACTAATTTTTTTTATTTATGCAGAGGCCGAGGCCGCCTCGGCCTCTGAGCTATTCCAGAAG
TAGTGAGGAGGCTTTTTTGGAGGCCTAGGCTTTTGCAAAAAGCTCCCCGTGGCACGACAGGTTTCCCGAC
TGGAAAGCGGGCAGTGAGCGCAACGCAATTAATGTGAGTTAGCTCACTCATTAGGCACCCCAGGCTTTAC
ACTTTATGCTTCCGGCTCGTATGTTGTGTGGAATTGTGAGCGGATAACAATTTCACACAGGAAACAGCTA
TGACATGATTACGAATTTCACAAATAAAGCATTTTTTTCACTGCATTCTAGTTGTGGTTTGTCCAAACTC
ATCAATGTATCTTATCATGTCTGGATCAACTGGATAACTCAAGCTAACCAAAATCATCCCAAACTTCCCA
CCCCATACCCTATTACCACTGCCAATTACCTGTGGTTTCATTTACTCTAAACCTGTGATTCCTCTGAATT
ATTTTCATTTTAAAGAAATTGTATTTGTTAAATATGTACTACAAACTTAGTAGT
