>Addgene plasmid #116686 | pHAGE-SRSF2-P95R | depositor partial sequence | sequence record 219561 | insert
ATGAGCTACGGCCGCCCCCCTCCCGATGTGGAGGGTATGACCTCCCTCAAGGTGGACAACCTGACCTACC
GCACCTCGCCCGACACGCTGAGGCGCGTCTTCGAGAAGTACGGGCGCGTCGGCGACGTGTACATCCCGCG
GGATCGCTACACCAAGGAGTCCCGCGGCTTCGCCTTCGTTCGCTTTCACGACAAGCGCGACGCTGAGGAC
GCTATGGATGCCATGGACGGGGCCGTGCTGGACGGCCGCGAGCTGCGGGTGCAAATGGCGCGCTACGGCC
GCCGCCCGGACTCACACCACAGCCGCCGGGGACCGCCACCCCGCAGGTACGGGGGCGGTGGCTACGGACG
CCGGAGCCGCAGCCCTAGGCGGCGTCGCCGCAGCCGATCCCGGAGTCGGAGCCGTTCCAGGTCTCGCAGC
CGATCTCGCTACAGCCGCTCGAAGTCTCGGTCCCGCACTCGTTCTCGATCTCGGTCGACCTCCAAGTCCA
GATCCGCACGAAGGTCCAAGTCCAAGTCCTCGTCGGTCTCCAGATCTCGTTCGCGGTCCAGGTCCCGGTC
TCGGTCCAGGAGTCCTCCCCCAGTGTCCAAGAGGGAATCCAAATCCAGGTCGCGATCGAAGAGTCCCCCC
AAGTCTCCTGAAGAGGAAGGAGCGGTGTCCTCTTAA
